Addgene plasmid #210015: pSLQ6332 - ACTB CRISPRa CLIP Donor
Purpose: CLIP donor for integrating CRISPRa (dCas12-miniVPR)-T2A-GFP-P2A to the ACTB locus
Depositing lab: Stanley Qi. Depositing organization: Stanford University. Publication: Stable expression of large transgenes via the knock-in of an integrase-deficient lentivirus. Chavez M, Rane DA, Chen X, Qi LS. Nat Biomed Eng. 2023 May 1. doi: 10.1038/s41551-023-01037-x. PubMed 37127707.
Backbone
  Vector backbone: pHR
  Backbone size w/o insert (bp): 8000
  Total vector size (bp): 14138
  Vector type: Mammalian Expression, Lentiviral
Growth in bacteria
  Bacterial resistance: Ampicillin, 100 μg/mL
  Growth temperature: 37°C
  Growth strain: NEB Stable
  Copy number: Unknown
Gene/Insert
  Gene/Insert name: dLbCpf1-miniVPR-T2A-GFP
  Insert size (bp): 5463
Terms and licenses: Academic/Nonprofit Terms; Industry Terms: Not Available to Industry
How to cite: pSLQ6332 - ACTB CRISPRa CLIP Donor was a gift from Stanley Qi (Addgene plasmid # 210015 ; http://n2t.net/addgene:210015 ; RRID:Addgene_210015)
