[The description below was written by a language model from this plasmid's Addgene catalogue record and pLannotate feature annotations shown in this document.]
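Description:
pSLQ6332 - ACTB CRISPRa CLIP Donor is a 14.1 kb lentiviral transfer plasmid built on the pHR backbone. It serves as a knock-in donor rather than a conventional expression vector. In bacteria it replicates from a high-copy ColE1/pUC-type origin and is selected with ampicillin (AmpR/β-lactamase). The backbone also carries leftover pieces typical of older HIV-1 vectors, including an SV40 promoter followed by gpt fragments and SV40 small t intron/poly(A) sequences, plus short lacI, TcR, bom and rop remnants. The viral portion runs from a truncated HIV-1 5' LTR through the Ψ packaging signal, a partial gag, the RRE and the cPPT/CTS to a self-inactivating ΔU3 3' LTR, so the genome can be packaged when helper functions are supplied in trans.

The payload between the cPPT and the 3' LTR is a nuclease-dead LbCpf1 (dCas12a) coding sequence fused to the compact miniVPR activator, annotated here as VP16-derived, RELA/p65 and Rta activation domain fragments. It is followed by a T2A peptide and a green fluorescent protein, which the annotation identifies as ppluGFP2, and then, per the stated purpose, a P2A. No internal mammalian promoter is annotated upstream of the cassette. Actin-matching fragments lie directly downstream of the GFP, consistent with an ACTB homology region. An unannotated stretch of roughly 475 bp precedes LbCpf1 and may hold the other homology arm, though the record does not say so. The design implies in-frame integration at ACTB, so that the endogenous locus drives the CRISPRa effector, GFP and actin as separate proteins released by the 2A peptides. The associated publication title indicates delivery by integrase-deficient lentivirus, with the aim of stable expression of large transgenes by targeted knock-in.
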