Features (pLannotate 1.2.2; 34 found; start..end, strand, type, name):
      1..589     +  rep_origin     ori: high-copy-number ColE1/pMB1/pBR322/pUC origin of replication
    772..828     +  CDS            lacI (fragment): lac repressor; lacI; The lac repressor binds to the lac operator to inhibit transcription in E. coli. This inhibition can be relieved by adding lactose or isopropyl-β-D-thiogalactopyranoside (IPTG).
    835..1164    +  promoter       SV40 promoter: SV40 enhancer and early promoter
   1364..1483    +  CDS            gpt (fragment): XGPT_ECOLI - Also known as gpp, gxu. Experimental evidence at protein level: Swiss-Prot protein existence level 1. Purine salvage pathway enzyme that catalyzes the transfer of the ribosyl-5-phosphate group from 5-phospho-alpha-D-ribose 1- diphosphate (PRPP) to the N9 position of the 6-oxopurines guanine and xanthine to form the corresponding ribonucleotides GMP (guanosine 5'- monophosphate) and XMP (xanthosine 5'-monophosphate), with the release of PPi. To a lesser extent, also acts on hypoxanthine (PubMed:9100006, PubMed:3886014). Does not ribophosphorylate adenine (PubMed:3886014). From Esch
   1483..1818    +  CDS            gpt (fragment): XGPT_ECOLI - Also known as gpp, gxu. Experimental evidence at protein level: Swiss-Prot protein existence level 1. Purine salvage pathway enzyme that catalyzes the transfer of the ribosyl-5-phosphate group from 5-phospho-alpha-D-ribose 1- diphosphate (PRPP) to the N9 position of the 6-oxopurines guanine and xanthine to form the corresponding ribonucleotides GMP (guanosine 5'- monophosphate) and XMP (xanthosine 5'-monophosphate), with the release of PPi. To a lesser extent, also acts on hypoxanthine (PubMed:9100006, PubMed:3886014). Does not ribophosphorylate adenine (PubMed:3886014). From Esch
   1913..2218    +  CDS            frsA (fragment): FRSA_ECOLI - Also known as yafA. Experimental evidence at protein level: Swiss-Prot protein existence level 1. Catalyzes the hydrolysis of esters (PubMed:15808744). Displays esterase activity toward pNP-butyrate (PubMed:15808744). May stimulate mixed-acid fermentation by acting as a fermentation/respiration switch that down-regulates respiration and up- regulates fermentation rates (PubMed:15169777). From Escherichia coli (strain K12).
   2222..2296    +  CDS            small t antigen (fragment): SV40 (simian virus 40) small t antigen
   2298..2363    +  intron         small t intron: SV40 (simian virus 40) small t antigen intron
   2493..2513    +  CDS            SV40 NLS: nuclear localization signal of SV40 (simian virus 40) large T antigen
   2832..2915    +  CDS            large T antigen (fragment): large T antigen from SV40 (simian virus 40)
   2938..3072    +  polyA_signal   SV40 poly(A) signal: SV40 polyadenylation signal
   3239..3568    +  CDS            nef (fragment): NEF_HV1BR - Experimental evidence at protein level: Swiss-Prot protein existence level 1. Extracellular Nef protein targets CD4(+) T-lymphocytes for apoptosis by interacting with CXCR4 surface receptors (PubMed:14990729). From Human immunodeficiency virus type 1 group M subtype B (isolate BRU/LAI) (HIV-1).
   3616..3873    +  LTR            5' LTR (truncated): truncated 5' long terminal repeat (LTR) from HIV-1
   3920..4045    +  misc_feature   HIV-1 Ψ: packaging signal of human immunodeficiency virus type 1
   4029..4367    +  CDS            HIV-1 gag (fragment): gag protein from human immunodeficiency virus 1; gag
   4542..4775    +  misc_feature   RRE: The Rev response element (RRE) of HIV-1 allows for Rev-dependent mRNA export from the nucleus to the cytoplasm.
   5152..5252    +  CDS            Rev (fragment): human immunodeficiency virus 1 (HIV-1) Rev protein; rev; enhances nuclear export of unspliced and incompletely spliced viral mRNAs
   5289..5406    +  misc_feature   cPPT/CTS: central polypurine tract and central termination sequence of HIV-1
   5443..5467    -  misc_feature   MCS (fragment): pBluescript multiple cloning site
   5942..9625    +  CDS            LbCpf1: CRISPR-associated protein from Lachnospiraceae bacterium ND2006 (Zetsche et al., 2015)
   9770..9792    +  CDS            VP48 (fragment): 3 tandem repeats of the minimal activation domain of herpes simplex virus VP16 (Cheng et al., 2013)
  10049..10429   +  CDS            RELA (fragment): TF65_HUMAN - Also known as NFKB3. Experimental evidence at protein level: Swiss-Prot protein existence level 1. NF-kappa-B is a pleiotropic transcription factor present in almost all cell types and is the endpoint of a series of signal transduction events that are initiated by a vast array of stimuli related to many biological processes such as inflammation, immunity, differentiation, cell growth, tumorigenesis and apoptosis. NF-kappa-B is a homo- or heterodimeric complex formed by the Rel-like domain- containing proteins RELA/p65, RELB, NFKB1/p105, NFKB1/p50, REL and NFKB2/p52. The heterodime
  10448..10645   +  CDS            Rta AD (fragment): transcriptional activation domain from the human herpesvirus 4 (Epstein-Barr virus) replication and transcription activator Rta/BRLF1 (Hardwick et al., 1992; Chavez et al., 2015)
  10715..11380   +  CDS            ppluGFP2: ppluGFP2 is a basic (constitutively fluorescent) green fluorescent protein published in 2004, derived from Pontellina plumata.
  11477..11650   +  CDS            ACTB (fragment): ACTB_BOVIN - Experimental evidence at protein level: Swiss-Prot protein existence level 1. Actin is a highly conserved protein that polymerizes to produce filaments that form cross-linked networks in the cytoplasm of cells. Actin exists in both monomeric (G-actin) and polymeric (F-actin) forms, both forms playing key functions, such as cell motility and contraction. In addition to their role in the cytoplasmic cytoskeleton, G- and F-actin also localize in the nucleus, and regulate gene transcription and motility and repair of damaged DNA. From Bos taurus (Bovine).
  11674..11811   +  CDS            ACT_CHIOP (fragment): Experimental evidence at protein level: Swiss-Prot protein existence level 1. Actins are highly conserved proteins that are involved in various types of cell motility and are ubiquitously expressed in all eukaryotic cells. From Chionoecetes opilio (Crab-beetle).
  11869..11937   +  CDS            nef (fragment): NEF_HV1Z2 - Experimental evidence at protein level: Swiss-Prot protein existence level 1. Extracellular Nef protein targets CD4(+) T-lymphocytes for apoptosis by interacting with CXCR4 surface receptors. From Human immunodeficiency virus type 1 group M subtype D (isolate Z2/CDC-Z34) (HIV-1).
  11939..12172   +  LTR            3' LTR (ΔU3): self-inactivating 3' long terminal repeat (LTR) from HIV-1
  12197..12215   -  promoter       SP6 promoter: promoter for bacteriophage SP6 RNA polymerase
  12443..12722   +  CDS            TcR (fragment): tetracycline efflux protein; tet; confers resistance to tetracycline
  12723..12771   -  misc_feature   bom (fragment): basis of mobility region from pBR322
  12873..12908   -  CDS            rop (fragment): Rop protein, which maintains plasmids at low copy number; rop
  13003..13107   +  promoter       AmpR promoter: bla
  13108..13968   +  CDS            AmpR: β-lactamase; bla; confers resistance to ampicillin, carbenicillin, and related antibiotics
>Addgene plasmid #210015 | pSLQ6332 - ACTB CRISPRa CLIP Donor | addgene full sequence | sequence record 413561 | Addgene NGS Result
TTGAGATCCTTTTTTTCTGCGCGTAATCTGCTGCTTGCAAACAAAAAAACCACCGCTACCAGCGGTGGTT
TGTTTGCCGGATCAAGAGCTACCAACTCTTTTTCCGAAGGTAACTGGCTTCAGCAGAGCGCAGATACCAA
ATACTGTTCTTCTAGTGTAGCCGTAGTTAGGCCACCACTTCAAGAACTCTGTAGCACCGCCTACATACCT
CGCTCTGCTAATCCTGTTACCAGTGGCTGCTGCCAGTGGCGATAAGTCGTGTCTTACCGGGTTGGACTCA
AGACGATAGTTACCGGATAAGGCGCAGCGGTCGGGCTGAACGGGGGGTTCGTGCACACAGCCCAGCTTGG
AGCGAACGACCTACACCGAACTGAGATACCTACAGCGTGAGCTATGAGAAAGCGCCACGCTTCCCGAAGG
GAGAAAGGCGGACAGGTATCCGGTAAGCGGCAGGGTCGGAACAGGAGAGCGCACGAGGGAGCTTCCAGGG
GGAAACGCCTGGTATCTTTATAGTCCTGTCGGGTTTCGCCACCTCTGACTTGAGCGTCGATTTTTGTGAT
GCTCGTCAGGGGGGCGGAGCCTATGGAAAAACGCCAGCAACGCGGCCTTTTTACGGTTCCTGGCCTTTTG
CTGGCCTTTTGCTCACATGTTCTTTCCTGCGTTATCCCCTGATTCTGTGGATAACCGTATTACCGCCTTT
GAGTGAGCTGATACCGCTCGCCGCAGCCGAACGACCGAGCGCAGCGAGTCAGTGAGCGAGGAAGCGGAAG
AGCGCCCAATACGCAAACCGCCTCTCCCCGCGCGTTGGCCGATTCATTAATGCAGCTGTGGAATGTGTGT
CAGTTAGGGTGTGGAAAGTCCCCAGGCTCCCCAGCAGGCAGAAGTATGCAAAGCATGCATCTCAATTAGT
CAGCAACCAGGTGTGGAAAGTCCCCAGGCTCCCCAGCAGGCAGAAGTATGCAAAGCATGCATCTCAATTA
GTCAGCAACCATAGTCCCGCCCCTAACTCCGCCCATCCCGCCCCTAACTCCGCCCAGTTCCGCCCATTCT
CCGCCCCATGGCTGACTAATTTTTTTTATTTATGCAGAGGCCGAGGCCGCCTCGGCCTCTGAGCTATTCC
AGAAGTAGTGAGGAGGCTTTTTTGGAGGCCTAGGCTTTTGCAAAAAGCTTGGACACAAGACAGGCTTGCG
AGATATGTTTGAGAATACCACTTTATCCCGCGTCAGGGAGAGGCAGTGCGTAAAAAGACGCGGACTCATG
TGAAATACTGGTTTTTAGTGCGCCAGATCTCTATAATCTCGCGCAACCTATTTTCCCCTCGAACACTTTT
TAAGCCGTAGATAAACAGGCTGGGACACTTCACATGAGCGAAAAATACATCGTCACCTGGGACATGTTGC
AGATCCATGCACGTAAACTCGCAAGCCGACTGATGCCTTCTGAACAATGGAAAGGCATTATTGCCGTAAG
CCGTGGCGGTCTGTACCGGGTGCGTTACTGGCGCGTGAACTGGGTATTCGTCATGTCGATACCGTTTGTA
TTTCCAGCTACGATCACGACAACCAGCGCGAGCTTAAAGTGCTGAAACGCGCAGAAGGCGATGGCGAAGG
CTTCATCGTTATTGATGACCTGGTGGATACCGGTGGTACTGCGGTTGCGATTCGTGAAATGTATCCAAAA
GCGCACTTTGTCACCATCTTCGCAAAACCGGCTGGTCGTCCGCTGGTTGATGACTATGTTGTTGATATCC
CGCAAGATACCTGGATTGAACAGCCGTGGGATATGGGCGTCGTATTCGTCCCGCCAATCTCCGGTCGCTA
ATCTTTTCAACGCCTGGCACTGCCGGGCGTTGTTCTTTTTAACTTCAGGCGGGTTACAATAGTTTCCAGT
AAGTATTCTGGAGGCTGCATCCATGACACAGGCAAACCTGAGCGAAACCCTGTTCAAACCCCGCTTTAAA
CATCCTGAAACCTCGACGCTAGTCCGCCGCTTTAATCACGGCGCACAACCGCCTGTGCAGTCGGCCCTTG
ATGGTAAAACCATCCCTCACTGGTATCGCATGATTAACCGTCTGATGTGGATCTGGCGCGGCATTGACCC
ACGCGAAATCCTCGACGTCCAGGCACGTATTGTGATGAGCGATGCCGAACGTACCGACGATGATTTATAC
GATACGGTGATTGGCTACCGTGGCGGCAACTGGATTTATGAGTGGGCCCCGGATCTTTGTGAAGGAACCT
TACTTCTGTGGTGTGACATAATTGGACAAACTACCTACAGAGATTTAAAGCTCTAAGGTAAATATAAAAT
TTTTAAGTGTATAATGTGTTAAACTACTGATTCTAATTGTTTGTGTATTTTAGATTCCAACCTATGGAAC
TGATGAATGGGAGCAGTGGTGGAATGCCTTTAATGAGGAAAACCTGTTTTGCTCAGAAGAAATGCCATCT
AGTGATGATGAGGCTACTGCTGACTCTCAACATTCTACTCCTCCAAAAAAGAAGAGAAAGGTAGAAGACC
CCAAGGACTTTCCTTCAGAATTGCTAAGTTTTTTGAGTCATGCTGTGTTTAGTAATAGAACTCTTGCTTG
CTTTGCTATTTACACCACAAAGGAAAAAGCTGCACTGCTATACAAGAAAATTATGGAAAAATATTCTGTA
ACCTTTATAAGTAGGCATAACAGTTATAATCATAACATACTGTTTTTTCTTACTCCACACAGGCATAGAG
TGTCTGCTATTAATAACTATGCTCAAAAATTGTGTACCTTTAGCTTTTTAATTTGTAAAGGGGTTAATAA
GGAATATTTGATGTATAGTGCCTTGACTAGAGATCATAATCAGCCATACCACATTTGTAGAGGTTTTACT
TGCTTTAAAAAACCTCCCACACCTCCCCCTGAACCTGAAACATAAAATGAATGCAATTGTTGTTGTTAAC
TTGTTTATTGCAGCTTATAATGGTTACAAATAAAGCAATAGCATCACAAATTTCACAAATAAAGCATTTT
TTTCACTGCATTCTAGTTGTGGTTTGTCCAAACTCATCAATGTATCTTATCATGTCTGGATCAACTGGAT
AACTCAAGCTAACCAAAATCATCCCAAACTTCCCACCCCATACCCTATTACCACTGCCAATTACCTGTGG
TTTCATTTACTCTAAACCTGTGATTCCTCTGAATTATTTTCATTTTAAAGAAATTGTATTTGTTAAATAT
GTACTACAAACTTAGTAGTTGGAAGGGCTAATTCACTCCCAAAGAAGACAAGATATCCTTGATCTGTGGA
TCTACCACACACAAGGCTACTTCCCTGATTAGCAGAACTACACACCAGGGCCAGGGGTCAGATATCCACT
GACCTTTGGATGGTGCTACAAGCTAGTACCAGTTGAGCCAGATAAGGTAGAAGAGGCCAATAAAGGAGAG
AACACCAGCTTGTTACACCCTGTGAGCCTGCATGGGATGGATGACCCGGAGAGAGAAGTGTTAGAGTGGA
GGTTTGACAGCCGCCTAGCATTTCATCACGTGGCCCGAGAGCTGCATCCGGAGTACTTCAAGAACTGCTG
ATATCGAGCTTGCTACAAGGGACTTTCCGCTGGGGACTTTCCAGGGAGGCGTGGCCTGGGCGGGACTGGG
GAGTGGCGAGCCCTCAGATCCTGCATATAAGCAGCTGCTTTTTGCCTGTACTGGGTCTCTCTGGTTAGAC
CAGATCTGAGCCTGGGAGCTCTCTGGCTAACTAGGGAACCCACTGCTTAAGCCTCAATAAAGCTTGCCTT
GAGTGCTTCAAGTAGTGTGTGCCCGTCTGTTGTGTGACTCTGGTAACTAGAGATCCCTCAGACCCTTTTA
GTCAGTGTGGAAAATCTCTAGCAGTGGCGCCCGAACAGGGACTTGAAAGCGAAAGGGAAACCAGAGGAGC
TCTCTCGACGCAGGACTCGGCTTGCTGAAGCGCGCACGGCAAGAGGCGAGGGGCGGCGACTGGTGAGTAC
GCCAAAAATTTTGACTAGCGGAGGCTAGAAGGAGAGAGATGGGTGCGAGAGCGTCAGTATTAAGCGGGGG
AGAATTAGATCGCGATGGGAAAAAATTCGGTTAAGGCCAGGGGGAAAGAAAAAATATAAATTAAAACATA
TAGTATGGGCAAGCAGGGAGCTAGAACGATTCGCAGTTAATCCTGGCCTGTTAGAAACATCAGAAGGCTG
TAGACAAATACTGGGACAGCTACAACCATCCCTTCAGACAGGATCAGAAGAACTTAGATCATTATATAAT
ACAGTAGCAACCCTCTATTGTGTGCATCAAAGGATAGAGATAAAAGACACCAAGGAAGCTTTAGACAAGA
TAGAGGAAGAGCAAAACAAAAGTAAGACCACCGCACAGCAAGCGGCCGGCCGCTGATCTTCAGACCTGGA
GGAGGAGATATGAGGGACAATTGGAGAAGTGAATTATATAAATATAAAGTAGTAAAAATTGAACCATTAG
GAGTAGCACCCACCAAGGCAAAGAGAAGAGTGGTGCAGAGAGAAAAAAGAGCAGTGGGAATAGGAGCTTT
GTTCCTTGGGTTCTTGGGAGCAGCAGGAAGCACTATGGGCGCAGCGTCAATGACGCTGACGGTACAGGCC
AGACAATTATTGTCTGGTATAGTGCAGCAGCAGAACAATTTGCTGAGGGCTATTGAGGCGCAACAGCATC
TGTTGCAACTCACAGTCTGGGGCATCAAGCAGCTCCAGGCAAGAATCCTGGCTGTGGAAAGATACCTAAA
GGATCAACAGCTCCTGGGGATTTGGGGTTGCTCTGGAAAACTCATTTGCACCACTGCTGTGCCTTGGAAT
GCTAGTTGGAGTAATAAATCTCTGGAACAGATTTGGAATCACACGACCTGGATGGAGTGGGACAGAGAAA
TTAACAATTACACAAGCTTAATACACTCCTTAATTGAAGAATCGCAAAACCAGCAAGAAAAGAATGAACA
AGAATTATTGGAATTAGATAAATGGGCAAGTTTGTGGAATTGGTTTAACATAACAAATTGGCTGTGGTAT
ATAAAATTATTCATAATGATAGTAGGAGGCTTGGTAGGTTTAAGAATAGTTTTTGCTGTACTTTCTATAG
TGAATAGAGTTAGGCAGGGATATTCACCATTATCGTTTCAGACCCACCTCCCAACCCCGAGGGGACCCGA
CAGGCCCGAAGGAATAGAAGAAGAAGGTGGAGAGAGAGACAGAGACAGATCCATTCGATTAGTGAACGGA
TCTCGACGGTATCGCCAAATGGCAGTATTCATCCACAATTTTAAAAGAAAAGGGGGGATTGGGGGGTACA
GTGCAGGGGAAAGAATAGTAGACATAATAGCAACAGACATACAAACTAAAGAATTACAAAAACAAATTAC
AAAAATTCAAAATTTTCGGGTTTATTACAGGGACAGCAGAGATCCAGTTTGGATCGATAAGCTTGATATC
GAATTCCGCGGCGATATCATCATCCATGGCTGGGACTCAAGGCGCTAACTGCGCGTGCGTTCTGGGGCCC
GGGGTGCCGCGGCCTGGGCTGGGGCGAAGGCGGGCTCGGCCGGAAGGGGTGGGGTCGCCGCGGCTCCCGG
GCGCTTGCGCGCACTTCCTGCCCGAGCCGCTGGCCGCCCGAGGGTGTGGCCGCTGCGTGCGCGCGCGCCG
ACCCGGCGCTGTTTGAACCGGGCGGAGGCGGGGCTGGCGCCCGGTTGGGAGGGGGTTGGGGCCTGGCTTC
CTGCCGCGCGCCGCGGGGACGCCTCCGACCAGTGTTTGCCTTTTATGGTAATAACGCGGCCGGCCCGGCT
TCCTTTGTCCCCAATCTGGGCGCGCGCCGGCGCCCCCTGGCGGCCTAAGGACTCGGCGCGCCGGAAGTGG
CCAGGGCGGGGGCGACCTCGGCTCACAGCGCGCCCGGCTATTCTCGCAACTGACAGGATCCATGAGCAAG
CTGGAGAAGTTTACAAACTGCTACTCCCTGTCTAAGACCCTGAGGTTCAAGGCCATCCCTGTGGGCAAGA
CCCAGGAGAACATCGACAATAAGCGGCTGCTGGTGGAGGACGAGAAGAGAGCCGAGGATTATAAGGGCGT
GAAGAAGCTGCTGGATCGCTACTATCTGTCTTTTATCAACGACGTGCTGCACAGCATCAAGCTGAAGAAT
CTGAACAATTACATCAGCCTGTTCCGGAAGAAAACCAGAACCGAGAAGGAGAATAAGGAGCTGGAGAACC
TGGAGATCAATCTGCGGAAGGAGATCGCCAAGGCCTTCAAGGGCAACGAGGGCTACAAGTCCCTGTTTAA
GAAGGATATCATCGAGACAATCCTGCCAGAGTTCCTGGACGATAAGGACGAGATCGCCCTGGTGAACAGC
TTCAATGGCTTTACCACAGCCTTCACCGGCTTCTTTCGTAACAGAGAGAATATGTTTTCCGAGGAGGCCA
AGAGCACATCCATCGCCTTCAGGTGTATCAACGAGAATCTGACCCGCTACATCTCTAATATGGACATCTT
CGAGAAGGTGGACGCCATCTTTGATAAGCACGAGGTGCAGGAGATCAAGGAGAAGATCCTGAACAGCGAC
TATGATGTGGAGGATTTCTTTGAGGGCGAGTTCTTTAACTTTGTGCTGACACAGGAGGGCATCCGCGTGT
ATAACGCCATCATCGGCGGCTTCGTGACCGAGAGCGGCGAGAAGATCAAGGGCCTGAACGAGTACATCAA
CCTGTATAATCAGAAAACCAAGCAGAAGCTGCCTAAGTTTAAGCCACTGTATAAGCAGGTGCTGAGCGAT
CGGGAGTCTCTGAGCTTCTACGGCAGGGGCTATACATCCGATGAGGAGGTGCTGGAGGTGTTTAGAAACA
CCCTGAACAAGAACAGCGAGATCTTCAGCTCCATCAAGAAGCTGGAGAAGCTGTTCAAGAATTTTGACGA
GTACTCTAGCGCCGGCATCTTTGTGAAGAACGGCCCCGCCATCAGCACAATCTCCAAGCGTATCTTCGGC
GAGTGGAACGTGATCCGGGACAAGTGGAATGCCGAGTATGACGATATCCACCTGAAGAAGAAGGCCGTGG
TGACCGAGAAGTACGAGGACGATCGGAGAAAGTCCTTCAAGAAGATCGGCTCCTTTTCTCTGGAGCAGCT
GCAGGAGTACGCCGACGCCGATCTGTCTGTGGTGGAGAAGCTGAAGGAGATCATCATCCAGAAGGTGGAT
GAGATCTACAAGGTGTATGGCTCCTCTGAGAAGCTGTTCGACGCCGATTTTGTGCTGGAGAAGAGCCTGA
AGAAGAACGACGCCGTGGTGGCCATCATGAAGGACCTGCTGGATTCTGTGAAGAGCTTCGAGAATTACAT
CAAGGCCTTCTTTGGCGAGGGCAAGGAGACAAACAGGGACGAGTCCTTCTATGGCGATTTTGTGCTGGCC
TACGACATCCTGCTGAAGGTGGACCACATCTACGATGCCATCCGCAATTATGTGACCCAGAAGCCCTACT
CTAAGGATAAGTTCAAGCTGTATTTTCAGAACCCTCAGTTCATGGGCGGCTGGGACAAGGATAAGGAGAC
AGACTATCGGGCCACCATCCTGAGATACGGCTCCAAGTACTATCTGGCCATCATGGATAAGAAGTACGCC
AAGTGCCTGCAGAAGATCGACAAGGACGATGTGAACGGCAATTACGAGAAGATCAACTATAAGCTGCTGC
CCGGCCCTAATAAGATGCTGCCAAAGGTGTTCTTTTCTAAGAAGTGGATGGCCTACTATAACCCCAGCGA
GGACATCCAGAAGATCTACAAGAATGGCACATTCAAGAAGGGCGATATGTTTAACCTGAATGACTGTCAC
AAGCTGATCGACTTCTTTAAGGATAGCATCTCCCGGTATCCAAAGTGGTCCAATGCCTACGATTTCAACT
TTTCTGAGACAGAGAAGTATAAGGACATCGCCGGCTTTTACAGAGAGGTGGAGGAGCAGGGCTATAAGGT
GAGCTTCGAGTCTGCCAGCAAGAAGGAGGTGGATAAGCTGGTGGAGGAGGGCAAGCTGTATATGTTCCAG
ATCTATAACAAGGACTTTTCCGATAAGTCTCACGGCACACCCAATCTGCACACCATGTACTTCAAGCTGC
TGTTTGACGAGAACAATCACGGACAGATCAGGCTGAGCGGAGGAGCAGAGCTGTTCATGAGGCGCGCCTC
CCTGAAGAAGGAGGAGCTGGTGGTGCACCCAGCCAACTCCCCTATCGCCAACAAGAATCCAGATAATCCC
AAGAAAACCACAACCCTGTCCTACGACGTGTATAAGGATAAGAGGTTTTCTGAGGACCAGTACGAGCTGC
ACATCCCAATCGCCATCAATAAGTGCCCCAAGAACATCTTCAAGATCAATACAGAGGTGCGCGTGCTGCT
GAAGCACGACGATAACCCCTATGTGATCGGCATCGCCAGGGGCGAGCGCAATCTGCTGTATATCGTGGTG
GTGGACGGCAAGGGCAACATCGTGGAGCAGTATTCCCTGAACGAGATCATCAACAACTTCAACGGCATCA
GGATCAAGACAGATTACCACTCTCTGCTGGACAAGAAGGAGAAGGAGAGGTTCGAGGCCCGCCAGAACTG
GACCTCCATCGAGAATATCAAGGAGCTGAAGGCCGGCTATATCTCTCAGGTGGTGCACAAGATCTGCGAG
CTGGTGGAGAAGTACGATGCCGTGATCGCCCTGGAGGACCTGAACTCTGGCTTTAAGAATAGCCGCGTGA
AGGTGGAGAAGCAGGTGTATCAGAAGTTCGAGAAGATGCTGATCGATAAGCTGAACTACATGGTGGACAA
GAAGTCTAATCCTTGTGCAACAGGCGGCGCCCTGAAGGGCTATCAGATCACCAATAAGTTCGAGAGCTTT
AAGTCCATGTCTACCCAGAACGGCTTCATCTTTTACATCCCTGCCTGGCTGACATCCAAGATCGATCCAT
CTACCGGCTTTGTGAACCTGCTGAAAACCAAGTATACCAGCATCGCCGATTCCAAGAAGTTCATCAGCTC
CTTTGACAGGATCATGTACGTGCCCGAGGAGGATCTGTTCGAGTTTGCCCTGGACTATAAGAACTTCTCT
CGCACAGACGCCGATTACATCAAGAAGTGGAAGCTGTACTCCTACGGCAACCGGATCAGAATCTTCCGGA
ATCCTAAGAAGAACAACGTGTTCGACTGGGAGGAGGTGTGCCTGACCAGCGCCTATAAGGAGCTGTTCAA
CAAGTACGGCATCAATTATCAGCAGGGCGATATCAGAGCCCTGCTGTGCGAGCAGTCCGACAAGGCCTTC
TACTCTAGCTTTATGGCCCTGATGAGCCTGATGCTGCAGATGCGGAACAGCATCACAGGCCGCACCGACG
TGGATTTTCTGATCAGCCCTGTGAAGAACTCCGACGGCATCTTCTACGATAGCCGGAACTATGAGGCCCA
GGAGAATGCCATCCTGCCAAAGAACGCCGACGCCAATGGCGCCTATAACATCGCCAGAAAGGTGCTGTGG
GCCATCGGCCAGTTCAAGAAGGCCGAGGACGAGAAGCTGGATAAGGTGAAGATCGCCATCTCTAACAAGG
AGTGGCTGGAGTACGCCCAGACCAGCGTGAAGCACGGATCCTATCCCTATGACGTGCCCGATTATGCCAG
CCTGGGCAGCGGCTCCCCCAAGAAAAAACGCAAGGTGGAAGATCCTAAGAAAAAGCGGAAAGTGGACGGC
ATTGGTAGTGGGAGCAACGGCAGCAGCCTCGATGCTTTAGACGATTTTGACTTAGATATGCTTGGTTCAG
ACGCGTTAGACGACTTCGACCTAGACATGTTAGGCTCAGATGCATTGGACGACTTCGATTTAGATATGTT
GGGCTCCGATGCCCTAGATGACTTTGATCTAGATATGCTAGGTAGTCCCAAAAAGAAGAGGAAAGTGGGA
TCCGTCCTTCCGCAAGCGCCTGCCCCAGCGCCTGCACCGGCAATGGTGTCCGCCCTCGCACAGGCCCCTG
CGCCCGTCCCCGTGCTCGCGCCTGGACCGCCCCAGGCGGTCGCTCCACCGGCTCCGAAGCCGACGCAGGC
CGGAGAGGGAACACTCTCCGAAGCACTTCTTCAACTCCAGTTTGATGACGAGGATCTTGGAGCACTCCTT
GGAAACTCGACAGACCCTGCGGTGTTTACCGACCTCGCGTCAGTAGATAACTCCGAATTTCAGCAGCTTT
TGAACCAGGGTATCCCGGTCGCGCCACATACAACGGAGCCCATGTTGATGGAATACCCCGAAGCAATCAC
GAGACTTGTGACGGGAGCGCAGCGGCCTCCCGATCCCGCACCCGCACCTTTGGGGGCACCTGGCCTCCCT
AACGGACTTTTGAGCGGCGACGAGGATTTCTCCTCCATCGCCGATATGGATTTCTCAGCCTTGCTGTCAG
GCTCTGGCAGCGGCAGCGACCTTTCCCATCCGCCCCCAAGGGGCCATCTGGATGAGCTGACAACCACACT
TGAGTCCATGACCGAGGATCTGAACCTGGACTCACCCCTGACCCCGGAATTGAACGAGATTCTGGATACC
TTCCTGAACGACGAGTGCCTCTTGCATGCCATGCATATCAGCACAGGACTGTCCATCTTCGACACATCTC
TGTTTGGATCGGGAGAGGGCAGAGGAAGTCTGCTAACATGCGGTGACGTCGAGGAGAATCCTGGCCCAGG
ATCCATGCCCGCCATGAAGATCGAGTGCCGCATCACCGGCACCCTGAACGGCGTGGAGTTCGAGCTGGTG
GGCGGCGGAGAGGGCACCCCCGAGCAGGGCCGCATGACCAACAAGATGAAGAGCACCAAAGGCGCCCTGA
CCTTCAGCCCCTACCTGCTGAGCCACGTGATGGGCTACGGCTTCTACCACTTCGGCACCTACCCCAGCGG
CTACGAGAACCCCTTCCTGCACGCCATCAACAACGGCGGCTACACCAACACCCGCATCGAGAAGTACGAG
GACGGCGGCGTGCTGCACGTGAGCTTCAGCTACCGCTACGAGGCCGGCCGCGTGATCGGCGACTTCAAGG
TGGTGGGCACCGGCTTCCCCGAGGACAGCGTGATCTTCACCGACAAGATCATCCGCAGCAACGCCACCGT
GGAGCACCTGCACCCCATGGGCGATAACGTGCTGGTGGGCAGCTTCGCCCGCACCTTCAGCCTGCGCGAC
GGCGGCTACTACAGCTTCGTGGTGGACAGCCACATGCACTTCAAGAGCGCCATCCACCCCAGCATCCTGC
AGAACGGGGGCCCCATGTTCGCCTTCCGCCGCGTGGAGGAGCTGCACAGCAACACCGAGCTGGGCATCGT
GGAGTACCAGCACGCCTTCAAGACCCCCATCGCCTTCGCCAGATCTCGAGTCCCCGGGAGCGGAGCTACT
AACTTCAGCCTGCTGAAGCAGGCTGGAGACGTGGAGGAGAACCCTGGACCTGCCGGCTCCGGTACCGATG
ATGATATCGCAGCGCTCGTCGTCGACAACGGCTCCGGCATGTGCAAGGCCGGCTTCGCGGGCGACGATGC
CCCCCGGGCCGTCTTCCCCTCCATCGTGGGGCGCCCCAGGGACCAGGTAGGGGAGCTGGCTGGGTGGGGC
AGCCCCGGGAGCGGGCGGGAGGCAAGGGCGCTTTCTCTGCACAGGAGCCTCCCGGTTTCCGGGGTGGGGG
CTGCGCCCGTGCTCAGGGCTTCTTGTCCTTTCCTTCCCAGGGCGTGATGGTGGGCATGGGTCAGAAGGAT
TCCTATGTGGGCGACGAGGCCCAGAGCAAGAGAGGCATCCTCACCCTGAAGTACCCCATCGCCATGGATG
ATGATATCGCCGGCCTCGAGGGAATTAATTCGAGCTCGGTACCTTTAAGACCAATGACTTACAAGGCAGC
TGTAGATCTTAGCCACTTTTTAAAAGAAAAGGGGGGACTGGAAGGGCTAATTCACTCCCAACGAAGACAA
GATCTGCTTTTTGCTTGTACTGGGTCTCTCTGGTTAGACCAGATCTGAGCCTGGGAGCTCTCTGGCTAAC
TAGGGAACCCACTGCTTAAGCCTCAATAAAGCTTGCCTTGAGTGCTTCAAGTAGTGTGTGCCCGTCTGTT
GTGTGACTCTGGTAACTAGAGATCCCTCAGACCCTTTTAGTCAGTGTGGAAAATCTCTAGCAGCATCTAG
AATTAATTCCGTGTATTCTATAGTGTCACCTAAATCGTATGTGTATGATACATAAGGTTATGTATTAATT
GTAGCCGCGTTCTAACGACAATATGTACAAGCCTAATTGTGTAGCATCTGGCTTACTGAAGCAGACCCTA
TCATCTCTCTCGTAAACTGCCGTCAGAGTCGGTTTGGTTGGACGAACCTTCTGAGTTTCTGGTAACGCCG
TCCCGCACCCGGAAATGGTCAGCGAACCAATCAGCAGGGTCATCGCTAGCCAGATCCTCTACGCCGGACG
CATCGTGGCCGGCATCACCGGCGCCACAGGTGCGGTTGCTGGCGCCTATATCGCCGACATCACCGATGGG
GAAGATCGGGCTCGCCACTTCGGGCTCATGAGCGCTTGTTTCGGCGTGGGTATGGTGGCAGGCCCCGTGG
CCGGGGGACTGTTGGGCGCCATCTCCTTGCATGCACCATTCCTTGCGGCGGCGGTGCTCAACGGCCTCAA
CCTACTACTGGGCTGCTTCCTAATGCAGGAGTCGCATAAGGGAGAGCGTCGAATGGTGCACTCTCAGTAC
AATCTGCTCTGATGCCGCATAGTTAAGCCAGCCCCGACACCCGCCAACACCCGCTGACGCGCCCTGACGG
GCTTGTCTGCTCCCGGCATCCGCTTACAGACAAGCTGTGACCGTCTCCGGGAGCTGCATGTGTCAGAGGT
TTTCACCGTCATCACCGAAACGCGCGAGACGAAAGGGCCTCGTGATACGCCTATTTTTATAGGTTAATGT
CATGATAATAATGGTTTCTTAGACGTCAGGTGGCACTTTTCGGGGAAATGTGCGCGGAACCCCTATTTGT
TTATTTTTCTAAATACATTCAAATATGTATCCGCTCATGAGACAATAACCCTGATAAATGCTTCAATAAT
ATTGAAAAAGGAAGAGTATGAGTATTCAACATTTCCGTGTCGCCCTTATTCCCTTTTTTGCGGCATTTTG
CCTTCCTGTTTTTGCTCACCCAGAAACGCTGGTGAAAGTAAAAGATGCTGAAGATCAGTTGGGTGCACGA
GTGGGTTACATCGAACTGGATCTCAACAGCGGTAAGATCCTTGAGAGTTTTCGCCCCGAAGAACGTTTTC
CAATGATGAGCACTTTTAAAGTTCTGCTATGTGGCGCGGTATTATCCCGTATTGACGCCGGGCAAGAGCA
ACTCGGTCGCCGCATACACTATTCTCAGAATGACTTGGTTGAGTACTCACCAGTCACAGAAAAGCATCTT
ACGGATGGCATGACAGTAAGAGAATTATGCAGTGCTGCCATAACCATGAGTGATAACACTGCGGCCAACT
TACTTCTGACAACGATCGGAGGACCGAAGGAGCTAACCGCTTTTTTGCACAACATGGGGGATCATGTAAC
TCGCCTTGATCGTTGGGAACCGGAGCTGAATGAAGCCATACCAAACGACGAGCGTGACACCACGATGCCT
GTAGCAATGGCAACAACGTTGCGCAAACTATTAACTGGCGAACTACTTACTCTAGCTTCCCGGCAACAAT
TAATAGACTGGATGGAGGCGGATAAAGTTGCAGGACCACTTCTGCGCTCGGCCCTTCCGGCTGGCTGGTT
TATTGCTGATAAATCTGGAGCCGGTGAGCGTGGGTCTCGCGGTATCATTGCAGCACTGGGGCCAGATGGT
AAGCCCTCCCGTATCGTAGTTATCTACACGACGGGGAGTCAGGCAACTATGGATGAACGAAATAGACAGA
TCGCTGAGATAGGTGCCTCACTGATTAAGCATTGGTAACTGTCAGACCAAGTTTACTCATATATACTTTA
GATTGATTTAAAACTTCATTTTTAATTTAAAAGGATCTAGGTGAAGATCCTTTTTGATAATCTCATGACC
AAAATCCCTTAACGTGAGTTTTCGTTCCACTGAGCGTCAGACCCCGTAGAAAAGATCAAAGGATCTTC
